Addgene plasmid #54167: mEmerald-MCM4-C-19
Purpose: Localization: Nucleus, Excitation: 487, Emission: 509
Depositing lab: Michael Davidson. Depositing organization: Florida State University, Tallahassee. Publication: Highly stable loading of Mcm proteins onto chromatin in living cells requires replication to unload. Kuipers MA, Stasevich TJ, Sasaki T, Wilson KA, Hazelwood KL, McNally JG, Davidson MW, Gilbert DM. J Cell Biol. 2011 Jan 10;192(1):29-41. doi: 10.1083/jcb.201007111. PubMed 21220507.
Backbone
  Vector backbone: mEmerald-C1
  Backbone size w/o insert (bp): 4750
  Vector type: Mammalian Expression
  Selectable markers: Neomycin (select with G418)
Growth in bacteria
  Bacterial resistance: Kanamycin, 50 μg/mL
  Growth temperature: 37°C
  Growth strain: DH5alpha
  Copy number: High Copy
Gene/Insert
  Gene/Insert name: MCM4 (alt name: NM_008565.3)
  Species: M. musculus (mouse)
  Promoter: CMV
  Tag / fusion protein: mEmerald (N terminal on backbone)
  Cloning method: Unknown
  Sequencing primers: 5′ CMV-F; 3′ SV40pA-R
Terms and licenses: Academic/Nonprofit Terms; Industry Terms
Depositor comments: . Excitation = 487; Emission = 509. Localization data: Nucleus
How to cite: mEmerald-MCM4-C-19 was a gift from Michael Davidson (Addgene plasmid # 54167 ; http://n2t.net/addgene:54167 ; RRID:Addgene_54167)
