[The description below was written by a language model from this plasmid's Addgene catalogue record.]
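Description:
mEmerald-MCM4-C-19 is a mammalian expression plasmid built on the mEmerald-C1 backbone (about 4.75 kb without insert), a C1-type fluorescent protein fusion vector in which the fluorescent protein lies upstream of the cloning site. It carries mouse (M. musculus) MCM4, a subunit of the minichromosome maintenance complex that is loaded onto chromatin as part of the replicative helicase, fused at its N-terminus to mEmerald. The "C-19" in the name probably denotes the C-series vector and a 19-residue linker between the fluorescent protein and MCM4, but the record does not explicitly state this. Expression of the fusion is driven by the CMV promoter, a strong constitutive promoter in most mammalian cell lines, and the listed 3′ sequencing primer implies an SV40 polyadenylation signal downstream of the coding region.

The plasmid is maintained at high copy in E. coli under kanamycin selection, and stably transfected mammalian cells can be selected with G418 through the neomycin resistance marker. No feature table is provided, so the origin of replication and the exact arrangement of the resistance cassette are not documented here, and the cloning method is recorded as unknown.

mEmerald is a bright green GFP derivative, listed here with excitation at 487 nm and emission at 509 nm. The fusion is reported to localize to the nucleus, consistent with the function of MCM4. The construct is suited to live-cell fluorescence imaging of MCM4 distribution and dynamics, and the associated study examined the stability of Mcm protein loading onto chromatin in living cells and its dependence on replication for unloading.
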