>Addgene plasmid #54167 | mEmerald-MCM4-C-19 | addgene partial sequence | sequence record 92356 | EGFP-C 5'-CATGGTCCTGCTGGAGTTCGTG-3'
GACGAGCTGTACAAGTCCGGAGAAGGGCAAGGGCAAGGGCAAGGGCCGGGCCGCGGCTACGCGTATCGAT
CCATGTCGTCCCCGGCATCCACCCCGAGCCGCCGCAGCAGCCGACGCGGACGAGTCACCCCAACCCAGTC
CCTTCGAAGTGAGGAAAGCAGGTCGTCACCCAATCGGAGACGTAGAGGCGAAGATTCTTCCACCGGAGAG
CTACTGCCAATGCCCACCTCACCAGGAGCCGACCTGCAGAGCCCACCTGCACAGAATGCCTTGTTTTCCA
GCCCTCCTCAGATGCATTCTTTAGCTATTCCTTTGGACTTTGATGTTAGTTCACCATTGACATATGGCAC
TCCCAGCTCGCGAGTGGAAGGAACCCCAAGAAGTGGGGTGAGAGGCACACCTGTAAGGCAGAGGCCAGAT
CTGGGCTCAGCACGAAAGGGTTTGCAGGTGGATCTGCAGTCTGATGGCGCAGCAGCAGAAGACATCGTAC
CAAGTGAACAGTCTCTAGGCCAAAAGCTTGTGATTTGGGGAACAGATGTGAATGTGGCAACATGTAAAGA
GAATTTTCAGAGATTCCTTCAGTGTTTTACTGATCCTCTGGCCAAAGAAGAAGAAAATGTTGGCATAGAT
ATTACTCAACCTTTGTACATGCAACAACTTGGAGAGATTAATATTACAGGAGAGCCATTTTTAAATGTGA
ACTGCGAACACATAAAATCATTTAGCAAAAATCTGTATAGACAGCTCATCTCCTACCCACAGGAGGTTAT
ACCAACCTTTGACATGGCTGTCAATGAGATCTTCTTTGACCGTTATCCTGACTCCATCTTAGAACATCAG
ATTCAAGTCAGACCTTT
